Addgene plasmid #18626: T4 Lysozyme T152C WT*
Depositing lab: Brian Matthews. Depositing organization: University of Oregon.
Backbone
  Vector backbone: pHS1403
  Backbone size w/o insert (bp): 5000
  Vector type: Bacterial Expression
Growth in bacteria
  Bacterial resistance: Ampicillin, 100 μg/mL
  Growth temperature: 37°C
  Growth strain: DH5alpha
  Copy number: High Copy
Gene/Insert
  Gene/Insert name: T4 Lysozyme (alt name: JX21)
  Species: Bacteriophage T4
  Insert size (bp): 600
  Mutation: T152C WT*
  GenBank ID: NP_049736
  Entrez Gene: e (a.k.a. T4p123)
  Cloning method: Restriction Enzyme; 5′ cloning site BamHI (not destroyed); 3′ cloning site HindIII (not destroyed)
  Sequencing primers: 5′ na; 3′ GGCGTATCACGAGGCCC
Terms and licenses: Academic/Nonprofit Terms; Industry Terms: Not Available to Industry
Depositor comments: The BamHI site is 27 bp from the ATG and the HindIII site is 115 bp from the stop.
How to cite: T4 Lysozyme T152C WT* was a gift from Brian Matthews (Addgene plasmid # 18626 ; http://n2t.net/addgene:18626 ; RRID:Addgene_18626)
