[The description below was written by a language model from this plasmid's Addgene catalogue record.]
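Description:
T4 Lysozyme T152C WT* is a bacterial expression plasmid built on the pHS1403 backbone (about 5 kb without insert) that carries a mutant version of the bacteriophage T4 lysozyme gene (gene e). It is maintained in E. coli as a high-copy plasmid under ampicillin selection. The record does not name the origin of replication or the promoter driving expression, and no feature table is available to confirm these or any other backbone elements.

The insert is roughly 600 bp and was cloned as a BamHI–HindIII fragment, with both sites preserved. According to the depositor's notes, the BamHI site lies 27 bp from the start codon and the HindIII site 115 bp from the stop codon, so the fragment includes short flanking untranslated regions around the coding sequence and can be excised or transferred intact. The encoded protein carries the substitution T152C, replacing threonine 152 with cysteine, in the "WT*" background. In the T4 lysozyme literature, WT* conventionally refers to the cysteine-free pseudo-wild-type protein in which the native cysteines have been replaced, although the record itself does not define the term. If that convention applies here, Cys152 would be the only cysteine in the protein. No fusion tags or reporters are listed.

The record does not state an intended use. T4 lysozyme point mutants of this type are generally expressed in bacteria to produce protein for studies of structure, stability and folding, and an engineered cysteine can also provide a defined site for thiol-specific modification or labelling.
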