>Addgene plasmid #18626 | T4 Lysozyme T152C WT* | addgene partial sequence | sequence record 24411 | 3primeUP
TANTGAAAAAGCCCGCTCATTAGGCGGGCTCAGATCTGCTCATGNTTTGACAGCTTATCATCGATAAGCT
TCGGCAATAAATTCTTGATATGTTTTCATATGTTTCCTTTAAATATTTTAATTAGTAATTGTCTATTCAA
GTAATTGTGAATATACTATCACAATTCCAAGAGAAAGTAAACAGCTTTATAGATTTTTATACGCGTCCCA
AGTGCCAGTTCTAAAGCATGTAATGACTCGTTTTGCGCGATTAGGTGTTTGATTATACCATCTACTTTTA
GCTAAGTTAACTGCTGCTTCATCCCAGCGTTTTTGTTGAAGCATACGTAAAGAGTTAGTAAATCCTGCCA
CACCGGTTTCTCCCATTTGGAAAACCATATTAATCAATGCAGCGCGACGAACCGCATCAAGAGAATCATA
AACCGGTTTTAATTTAGCATTTCTCAGAATTCCGCGAACAGCAGCATCAACATCCTGATTAAAGAGTTTT
TCAGCCTCATCTTTTGTAATTACACCATTAGTATTACGCCCAATAGCTTTATCTAATTCAGATTTAGCAG
CATTAAGTGATGGACTTTTTGTAAGCAAATGACCGATGCCAATAGTGTAATAGCCTTCTGTGTCTTTATA
GATTTTAAGTCTAAGACCTTCATCTATACGTAACATTTCAAATATATTCATAATACCTCCTAAGCATCGA
TGGATCCTGTTTCCTGTGTGAAATTGTTATCCGCTCACAATTCCACACATTATACGAGCCGATGATTAAT
TGTCAACAGGGGGATGGGGAGTAAGCT
